Addgene plasmid #70697: pLV-tetO-Cdx2
Purpose: Lentiviral plasmid for tetracycline/doxycycline dependent expression of murine Cdx2
Depositing lab: Hubert Schorle. Depositing organization: Universitaetsklinikum Bonn. Publication: Direct Induction of Trophoblast Stem Cells from Murine Fibroblasts. Kubaczka C, Senner CE, Cierlitza M, Arauzo-Bravo MJ, Kuckenberg P, Peitz M, Hemberger M, Schorle H. Cell Stem Cell. 2015 Sep 22. pii: S1934-5909(15)00360-4. doi: 10.1016/j.stem.2015.08.005. PubMed 26412560.
Backbone
  Vector backbone: pLV-tetO
  Backbone manufacturer: Hochedlinger Lab (Stadtfeld et al Cell Stem Cell. 2008 Mar 6. 2(3):230-40.)
  Backbone size w/o insert (bp): 8370
  Total vector size (bp): 1027
  Vector type: Mammalian Expression, Lentiviral
Growth in bacteria
  Bacterial resistance: Ampicillin, 100 μg/mL
  Growth temperature: 37°C
  Growth strain: NEB Stable
  Copy number: High Copy
Gene/Insert
  Gene/Insert name: Cdx2 (alt names: caudal type homeobox 2; Cdx-2)
  Species: M. musculus (mouse)
  Insert size (bp): 1027
  GenBank ID: NM_007673
  Entrez Gene: Cdx2 (a.k.a. Cdx-2)
  Promoter: tetO
  Cloning method: Restriction Enzyme; 5′ cloning site EcoRI (not destroyed); 3′ cloning site EcoRI (not destroyed)
  Sequencing primers: 5′ CMV-Promoter F: ACGCCATCCACGCTGTTTTGACCT; 3′ WPRE-R: CATAGCGTAAAAGGAGCAACA
Terms and licenses: Academic/Nonprofit Terms; Industry Terms: Not Available to Industry
Depositor comments: The cDNA sequence of murine Cdx2 was sub-cloned into the pLV-tetO vector via the EcoRI site.The pLV-tetO vector backbone was obtained through EcoRI mediated excision of Oct4 cDNA from pLV-tetO-Oct4 (Stadtfeld et al., 2008, addgene Plasmid #19766), kindly provided by K. Hochedlinger (Harvard University).
How to cite: pLV-tetO-Cdx2 was a gift from Hubert Schorle (Addgene plasmid # 70697 ; http://n2t.net/addgene:70697 ; RRID:Addgene_70697)
