[The description below was written by a language model from this plasmid's Addgene catalogue record and pLannotate feature annotations shown in this document.]
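Description:
pLV-tetO-Cdx2 is an HIV-1-based lentiviral transfer plasmid for tetracycline/doxycycline-dependent expression of mouse Cdx2 (caudal type homeobox 2) in mammalian cells. It is built on the pLV-tetO backbone: the Cdx2 cDNA was placed into the single EcoRI site left after an Oct4 cDNA was excised from the parental pLV-tetO-Oct4 vector. In bacteria the plasmid is maintained through a high-copy ColE1/pUC-type origin and selected with ampicillin (AmpR). An f1 origin is also present. The backbone additionally carries an SV40/EM7-driven BleoR (Zeocin/bleomycin resistance) cassette with an SV40 poly(A) signal. This cassette lies outside the LTR-flanked region, so it would not be carried in the packaged viral genome.

Viral genomic RNA is transcribed from a CMV enhancer/promoter fused to a truncated 5' LTR. Downstream are the Ψ packaging signal with a gag fragment, the RRE for Rev-dependent nuclear export, and the cPPT/CTS. The expression cassette consists of a tetracycline response element with seven tetO copies joined to a minimal CMV promoter, which drives the Cdx2 coding sequence. It is followed by a WPRE to enhance transcript expression, then the 3' LTR region and a bGH poly(A) signal. No transactivator is annotated on the plasmid, so induction requires a tetracycline-controlled transactivator (such as rtTA) supplied separately.

The associated publication concerns direct induction of trophoblast stem cells from murine fibroblasts, which is consistent with use as an inducible transcription factor delivery vector for cell fate conversion. The catalogue's total vector size of 1027 bp appears to duplicate the insert size. The deposited full sequence is 9,397 nt, in line with the 8,370 bp backbone plus insert.
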