Features (pLannotate 1.2.2; 32 found; start..end, strand, type, name):
     31..83      -  misc_feature   bom (fragment): basis of mobility region from pBR322
    238..617     +  enhancer       CMV enhancer: human cytomegalovirus immediate early enhancer
    618..817     +  promoter       CMV promoter: human cytomegalovirus (CMV) immediate early promoter
    835..1015    +  LTR            5' LTR (truncated): truncated 5' long terminal repeat (LTR) from HIV-1
   1062..1187    +  misc_feature   HIV-1 Ψ: packaging signal of human immunodeficiency virus type 1
   1171..1534    +  CDS            HIV-1 gag (fragment): gag protein from human immunodeficiency virus 1; gag
   1680..1913    +  misc_feature   RRE: The Rev response element (RRE) of HIV-1 allows for Rev-dependent mRNA export from the nucleus to the cytoplasm.
   2290..2390    +  CDS            Rev (fragment): human immunodeficiency virus 1 (HIV-1) Rev protein; rev; enhances nuclear export of unspliced and incompletely spliced viral mRNAs
   2440..2557    +  misc_feature   cPPT/CTS: central polypurine tract and central termination sequence of HIV-1
   2610..2880    +  protein_bind   tetracycline response element: contains seven copies of the tetracycline operator tetO tetracycline repressor TetR
   2891..2908    +  misc_feature   MCS (fragment): pUC18/19 multiple cloning site
   2913..2950    +  promoter       minimal CMV promoter: human cytomegalovirus (CMV) immediate early promoter
   3092..4024    +  CDS            Cdx2: CDX2_MOUSE - Also known as Cdx-2. Experimental evidence at protein level: Swiss-Prot protein existence level 1. Transcription factor which regulates the transcription of multiple genes expressed in the intestinal epithelium (PubMed:9933478, PubMed:16027724). Binds to the promoter of the intestinal sucrase- isomaltase SI and activates SI transcription (PubMed:7935448). Binds to the DNA sequence 5'-ATAAAAACTTAT-3' in the promoter region of VDR and activates VDR transcription (PubMed:9933478). Binds to and activates transcription of LPH (By similarity). Activates transcription of CLDN2 and intest
   4063..4089    +  misc_feature   MCS (fragment): pBluescript multiple cloning site
   4089..4677    +  misc_feature   WPRE: woodchuck hepatitis virus posttranscriptional regulatory element
   4614..5195    +  CDS            nef (fragment): NEF_HV1H2 - Experimental evidence at protein level: Swiss-Prot protein existence level 1. Extracellular Nef protein targets CD4(+) T-lymphocytes for apoptosis by interacting with CXCR4 surface receptors. From Human immunodeficiency virus type 1 group M subtype B (isolate HXB2) (HIV-1).
   5202..5382    +  LTR            5' LTR (truncated): truncated 5' long terminal repeat (LTR) from HIV-1
   5414..5638    +  polyA_signal   bGH poly(A) signal: bovine growth hormone polyadenylation signal
   5642..5663    +  promoter       SV40 promoter (fragment): SV40 enhancer and early promoter
   5684..6112    +  rep_origin     f1 ori (sequence partly withheld): f1 bacteriophage origin of replication; arrow indicates direction of (+) strand synthesis
   6126..6455    +  promoter       SV40 promoter: SV40 enhancer and early promoter
   6503..6550    +  promoter       EM7 promoter: synthetic bacterial promoter&nbsp
   6569..6943    +  CDS            BleoR: antibiotic-binding protein; Sh ble from Streptoalloteichus hindustanus; confers resistance to bleomycin, phleomycin, and Zeocin™
   6953..7078    +  CDS            ble (fragment): BLE_KLEPN - Experimental evidence at protein level: Swiss-Prot protein existence level 1. Binding protein with a strong affinity to the bleomycin family of antibiotics. Binds to CL990; an antimitotic-antibiotic compound. From Klebsiella pneumoniae.
   7073..7194    +  polyA_signal   SV40 poly(A) signal: SV40 polyadenylation signal
   7267..7283    -  protein_bind   lac operator: The lac repressor binds to the lac operator to inhibit transcription in E. coli. This inhibition can be relieved by adding lactose or isopropyl-β-D-thiogalactopyranoside (IPTG). lac repressor encoded by lacI
   7291..7321    -  promoter       lac promoter: promoter for the E. coli lac operon
   7336..7357    -  protein_bind   CAP binding site: CAP binding activates transcription in the presence of cAMP. E. coli catabolite activator protein
   7370..7462    -  CDS            lacI (fragment): lac repressor; lacI; The lac repressor binds to the lac operator to inhibit transcription in E. coli. This inhibition can be relieved by adding lactose or isopropyl-β-D-thiogalactopyranoside (IPTG).
   7645..8233    -  rep_origin     ori: high-copy-number ColE1/pMB1/pBR322/pUC origin of replication
   8404..9264    -  CDS            AmpR: β-lactamase; bla; confers resistance to ampicillin, carbenicillin, and related antibiotics
   9265..9369    -  promoter       AmpR promoter: bla
>Addgene plasmid #70697 | pLV-tetO-Cdx2 | depositor full sequence | sequence record 126553 | pLV-tetO-Cdx2 sequence 9397 bps
GTCGACGGATCGGGAGATCTCCCGATCCCCTATGGTGCACTCTCAGTACAATCTGCTCTGATGCCGCATA
GTTAAGCCAGTATCTGCTCCCTGCTTGTGTGTTGGAGGTCGCTGAGTAGTGCGCGAGCAAAATTTAAGCT
ACAACAAGGCAAGGCTTGACCGACAATTGCATGAAGAATCTGCTTAGGGTTAGGCGTTTTGCGCTGCTTC
GCGATGTACGGGCCAGATATACGCGTTGACATTGATTATTGACTAGTTATTAATAGTAATCAATTACGGG
GTCATTAGTTCATAGCCCATATATGGAGTTCCGCGTTACATAACTTACGGTAAATGGCCCGCCTGGCTGA
CCGCCCAACGACCCCCGCCCATTGACGTCAATAATGACGTATGTTCCCATAGTAACGCCAATAGGGACTT
TCCATTGACGTCAATGGGTGGAGTATTTACGGTAAACTGCCCACTTGGCAGTACATCAAGTGTATCATAT
GCCAAGTACGCCCCCTATTGACGTCAATGACGGTAAATGGCCCGCCTGGCATTATGCCCAGTACATGACC
TTATGGGACTTTCCTACTTGGCAGTACATCTACGTATTAGTCATCGCTATTACCATGGTGATGCGGTTTT
GGCAGTACATCAATGGGCGTGGATAGCGGTTTGACTCACGGGGATTTCCAAGTCTCCACCCCATTGACGT
CAATGGGAGTTTGTTTTGGCACCAAAATCAACGGGACTTTCCAAAATGTCGTAACAACTCCGCCCCATTG
ACGCAAATGGGCGGTAGGCGTGTACGGTGGGAGGTCTATATAAGCAGCGCGTTTTGCCTGTACTGGGTCT
CTCTGGTTAGACCAGATCTGAGCCTGGGAGCTCTCTGGCTAACTAGGGAACCCACTGCTTAAGCCTCAAT
AAAGCTTGCCTTGAGTGCTTCAAGTAGTGTGTGCCCGTCTGTTGTGTGACTCTGGTAACTAGAGATCCCT
CAGACCCTTTTAGTCAGTGTGGAAAATCTCTAGCAGTGGCGCCCGAACAGGGACTTGAAAGCGAAAGGGA
AACCAGAGGAGCTCTCTCGACGCAGGACTCGGCTTGCTGAAGCGCGCACGGCAAGAGGCGAGGGGCGGCG
ACTGGTGAGTACGCCAAAAATTTTGACTAGCGGAGGCTAGAAGGAGAGAGATGGGTGCGAGAGCGTCAGT
ATTAAGCGGGGGAGAATTAGATCGCGATGGGAAAAAATTCGGTTAAGGCCAGGGGGAAAGAAAAAATATA
AATTAAAACATATAGTATGGGCAAGCAGGGAGCTAGAACGATTCGCAGTTAATCCTGGCCTGTTAGAAAC
ATCAGAAGGCTGTAGACAAATACTGGGACAGCTACAACCATCCCTTCAGACAGGATCAGAAGAACTTAGA
TCATTATATAATACAGTAGCAACCCTCTATTGTGTGCATCAAAGGATAGAGATAAAAGACACCAAGGAAG
CTTTAGACAAGATAGAGGAAGAGCAAAACAAAAGTAAGACCACCGCACAGCAAGCGGCCGCTGATCTTCA
GACCTGGAGGAGGAGATATGAGGGACAATTGGAGAAGTGAATTATATAAATATAAAGTAGTAAAAATTGA
ACCATTAGGAGTAGCACCCACCAAGGCAAAGAGAAGAGTGGTGCAGAGAGAAAAAAGAGCAGTGGGAATA
GGAGCTTTGTTCCTTGGGTTCTTGGGAGCAGCAGGAAGCACTATGGGCGCAGCGTCAATGACGCTGACGG
TACAGGCCAGACAATTATTGTCTGGTATAGTGCAGCAGCAGAACAATTTGCTGAGGGCTATTGAGGCGCA
ACAGCATCTGTTGCAACTCACAGTCTGGGGCATCAAGCAGCTCCAGGCAAGAATCCTGGCTGTGGAAAGA
TACCTAAAGGATCAACAGCTCCTGGGGATTTGGGGTTGCTCTGGAAAACTCATTTGCACCACTGCTGTGC
CTTGGAATGCTAGTTGGAGTAATAAATCTCTGGAACAGATTTGGAATCACACGACCTGGATGGAGTGGGA
CAGAGAAATTAACAATTACACAAGCTTAATACACTCCTTAATTGAAGAATCGCAAAACCAGCAAGAAAAG
AATGAACAAGAATTATTGGAATTAGATAAATGGGCAAGTTTGTGGAATTGGTTTAACATAACAAATTGGC
TGTGGTATATAAAATTATTCATAATGATAGTAGGAGGCTTGGTAGGTTTAAGAATAGTTTTTGCTGTACT
TTCTATAGTGAATAGAGTTAGGCAGGGATATTCACCATTATCGTTTCAGACCCACCTCCCAACCCCGAGG
GGACCCGACAGGCCCGAAGGAATAGAAGAAGAAGGTGGAGAGAGAGACAGAGACAGATCCATTCGATTAG
TGAACGGATCGGCACTGCGTGCGCCAATTCTGCAGACAAATGGCAGTATTCATCCACAATTTTAAAAGAA
AAGGGGGGATTGGGGGGTACAGTGCAGGGGAAAGAATAGTAGACATAATAGCAACAGACATACAAACTAA
AGAATTACAAAAACAAATTACAAAAATTCAAAATTTTCGGGTTTATTACAGGGACAGCAGAGATCCAGTT
TGGTTATCGAGTTTACCACTCCCTATCAGTGATAGAGAAAAGTGAAAGTCGAGTTTACCACTCCCTATCA
GTGATAGAGAAAAGTGAAAGTCGAGTTTACCACTCCCTATCAGTGATAGAGAAAAGTGAAAGTCGAGTTT
ACCACTCCCTATCAGTGATAGAGAAAAGTGAAAGTCGAGTTTACCACTCCCTATCAGTGATAGAGAAAAG
TGAAAGTCGAGTTTACCACTCCCTATCAGTGATAGAGAAAAGTGAAAGTCGAGTTTACCACTCCCTATCA
GTGATAGAGAAAAGTGAAAGTCGAGCTCGGTACCCGGGTCGAGTAGGCGTGTACGGTGGGAGGCCTATAT
AAGCAGAGCTCGTTTAGTGAACCGTCAGATCGCCTGGAGACGCCATCCACGCTGTTTTGACCTCCATAGA
AGACACCGGGACCGATCCAGCCTCCGCGGCCCCGAATTCCTCGAGATCCATTGTGGCCAGTGCGGCCAGC
TTGATGCCACCATGTACGTGAGCTACCTTCTGGACAAGGACGTGAGCATGTATCCTAGCTCCGTGCGCCA
CTCCGGCGGCCTGAACCTGGCTCCGCAGAACTTTGTCAGTCCTCCGCAGTACCCGGACTACGGTGGTTAC
CACGTGGCGGCCGCGGCGGCTGCTACGGCGAACTTGGACAGCGCTCAGTCCCCAGGGCCATCCTGGCCCA
CCGCGTACGGCGCCCCTCTCCGCGAGGACTGGAATGGCTACGCACCCGGGGGCGCTGCGGCAGCCAACGC
GGTAGCCCACGGTCTCAATGGTGGCTCCCCGGCCGCCGCTATGGGCTACAGCAGCCCCGCCGAATACCAC
GCGCACCATCACCCGCATCATCACCCGCACCATCCGGCCGCCTCGCCGTCCTGCGCCTCCGGCTTGCTGC
AGACGCTCAACCTCGGCCCCCCGGGGCCCGCAGCCACCGCCGCCGCCGAACAGCTGTCCCCCAGCGGCCA
GCGGCGAAACCTGTGCGAGTGGATGCGGAAGCCCGCGCAGCAGTCCCTAGGAAGCCAAGTGAAAACCAGG
ACAAAAGACAAATACCGGGTGGTGTACACAGACCATCAGCGGCTGGAGCTGGAGAAGGAGTTTCACTTTA
GTCGATACATCACCATCAGGAGGAAAAGTGAGCTGGCTGCCACACTTGGGCTCTCCGAGAGGCAGGTTAA
AATTTGGTTTCAGAACCGCAGAGCCAAGGAGAGGAAAATCAAGAAGAAGCAGCAGCAGCAACAGCAGCAG
CAGCAACAACAGCCTCCACAGCCGCCGCCACAACCTTCCCAGCCTCAGCCGGGTGCCCTGCGGAGCGTGC
CCGAGCCCTTGAGTCCTGTGACCTCCTTGCAAGGCTCAGTGCCTGGTTCTGTCCCTGGGGTTCTGGGGCC
AGCTGGAGGGGTTTTAAACTCCACTGTCACCCAGTGACATCGAATTGGCCGCACTGGCCACAATGGATCT
CGAGGAATTCGATATCAAGCTTATCGATAATCAACCTCTGGATTACAAAATTTGTGAAAGATTGACTGGT
ATTCTTAACTATGTTGCTCCTTTTACGCTATGTGGATACGCTGCTTTAATGCCTTTGTATCATGCTATTG
CTTCCCGTATGGCTTTCATTTTCTCCTCCTTGTATAAATCCTGGTTGCTGTCTCTTTATGAGGAGTTGTG
GCCCGTTGTCAGGCAACGTGGCGTGGTGTGCACTGTGTTTGCTGACGCAACCCCCACTGGTTGGGGCATT
GCCACCACCTGTCAGCTCCTTTCCGGGACTTTCGCTTTCCCCCTCCCTATTGCCACGGCGGAACTCATCG
CCGCCTGCCTTGCCCGCTGCTGGACAGGGGCTCGGCTGTTGGGCACTGACAATTCCGTGGTGTTGTCGGG
GAAATCATCGTCCTTTCCTTGGCTGCTCGCCTGTGTTGCCACCTGGATTCTGCGCGGGACGTCCTTCTGC
TACGTCCCTTCGGCCCTCAATCCAGCGGACCTTCCTTCCCGCGGCCTGCTGCCGGCTCTGCGGCCTCTTC
CGCGTCTTCGCCTTCGCCCTCAGACGAGTCGGATCTCCCTTTGGGCCGCCTCCCCGCATCGATACCGTCG
ACCTCGAGACCTAGAAAAACATGGAGCAATCACAAGTAGCAATACAGCAGCTACCAATGCTGATTGTGCC
TGGCTAGAAGCACAAGAGGAGGAGGAGGTGGGTTTTCCAGTCACACCTCAGGTACCTTTAAGACCAATGA
CTTACAAGGCAGCTGTAGATCTTAGCCACTTTTTAAAAGAAAAGGGGGGACTGGAAGGGCTAATTCACTC
CCAACGAAGACAAGATATCCTTGATCTGTGGATCTACCACACACAAGGCTACTTCCCTGATTGGCAGAAC
TACACACCAGGGCCAGGGATCAGATATCCACTGACCTTTGGATGGTGCTACAAGCTAGTACCAGTTGAGC
AAGAGAAGGTAGAAGAAGCCAATGAAGGAGAGAACACCCGCTTGTTACACCCTGTGAGCCTGCATGGGAT
GGATGACCCGGAGAGAGAAGTATTAGAGTGGAGGTTTGACAGCCGCCTAGCATTTCATCACATGGCCCGA
GAGCTGCATCCGGACTGTACTGGGTCTCTCTGGTTAGACCAGATCTGAGCCTGGGAGCTCTCTGGCTAAC
TAGGGAACCCACTGCTTAAGCCTCAATAAAGCTTGCCTTGAGTGCTTCAAGTAGTGTGTGCCCGTCTGTT
GTGTGACTCTGGTAACTAGAGATCCCTCAGACCCTTTTAGTCAGTGTGGAAAATCTCTAGCAGGGCCCGT
TTAAACCCGCTGATCAGCCTCGACTGTGCCTTCTAGTTGCCAGCCATCTGTTGTTTGCCCCTCCCCCGTG
CCTTCCTTGACCCTGGAAGGTGCCACTCCCACTGTCCTTTCCTAATAAAATGAGGAAATTGCATCGCATT
GTCTGAGTAGGTGTCATTCTATTCTGGGGGGTGGGGTGGGGCAGGACAGCAAGGGGGAGGATTGGGAAGA
CAATAGCAGGCATGCTGGGGATGCGGTGGGCTCTATGGCTTCTGAGGCGGAAAGAACCAGCTGGGGCTCT
AGGGGGTATCCCC
[124 nt withheld, positions 5684-5807]
C
[91 nt withheld, positions 5809-5899]
A
[49 nt withheld, positions 5901-5949]
CCTTTGACGTTGGAGTCCACGTTCTTT
[37 nt withheld, positions 5977-6013]
ACCCTATCTCGGTCTATTCTTTTGATTTATAAGGGATTTTGCCGATTTCGGCCTATTGGTTAAAAAATGA
GCTGATTTAACAAAAATTTAACGCGAATTAATTCTGTGGAATGTGTGTCAGTTAGGGTGTGGAAAGTCCC
CAGGCTCCCCAGCAGGCAGAAGTATGCAAAGCATGCATCTCAATTAGTCAGCAACCAGGTGTGGAAAGTC
CCCAGGCTCCCCAGCAGGCAGAAGTATGCAAAGCATGCATCTCAATTAGTCAGCAACCATAGTCCCGCCC
CTAACTCCGCCCATCCCGCCCCTAACTCCGCCCAGTTCCGCCCATTCTCCGCCCCATGGCTGACTAATTT
TTTTTATTTATGCAGAGGCCGAGGCCGCCTCTGCCTCTGAGCTATTCCAGAAGTAGTGAGGAGGCTTTTT
TGGAGGCCTAGGCTTTTGCAAAAAGCTCCCGGGAGCTTGTATATCCATTTTCGGATCTGATCAGCACGTG
TTGACAATTAATCATCGGCATAGTATATCGGCATAGTATAATACGACAAGGTGAGGAACTAAACCATGGC
CAAGTTGACCAGTGCCGTTCCGGTGCTCACCGCGCGCGACGTCGCCGGAGCGGTCGAGTTCTGGACCGAC
CGGCTCGGGTTCTCCCGGGACTTCGTGGAGGACGACTTCGCCGGTGTGGTCCGGGACGACGTGACCCTGT
TCATCAGCGCGGTCCAGGACCAGGTGGTGCCGGACAACACCCTGGCCTGGGTGTGGGTGCGCGGCCTGGA
CGAGCTGTACGCCGAGTGGTCGGAGGTCGTGTCCACGAACTTCCGGGACGCCTCCGGGCCGGCCATGACC
GAGATCGGCGAGCAGCCGTGGGGGCGGGAGTTCGCCCTGCGCGACCCGGCCGGCAACTGCGTGCACTTCG
TGGCCGAGGAGCAGGACTGACACGTGCTACGAGATTTCGATTCCACCGCCGCCTTCTATGAAAGGTTGGG
CTTCGGAATCGTTTTCCGGGACGCCGGCTGGATGATCCTCCAGCGCGGGGATCTCATGCTGGAGTTCTTC
GCCCACCCCAACTTGTTTATTGCAGCTTATAATGGTTACAAATAAAGCAATAGCATCACAAATTTCACAA
ATAAAGCATTTTTTTCACTGCATTCTAGTTGTGGTTTGTCCAAACTCATCAATGTATCTTATCATGTCTG
TATACCGTCGACCTCTAGCTAGAGCTTGGCGTAATCATGGTCATAGCTGTTTCCTGTGTGAAATTGTTAT
CCGCTCACAATTCCACACAACATACGAGCCGGAAGCATAAAGTGTAAAGCCTGGGGTGCCTAATGAGTGA
GCTAACTCACATTAATTGCGTTGCGCTCACTGCCCGCTTTCCAGTCGGGAAACCTGTCGTGCCAGCTGCA
TTAATGAATCGGCCAACGCGCGGGGAGAGGCGGTTTGCGTATTGGGCGCTCTTCCGCTTCCTCGCTCACT
GACTCGCTGCGCTCGGTCGTTCGGCTGCGGCGAGCGGTATCAGCTCACTCAAAGGCGGTAATACGGTTAT
CCACAGAATCAGGGGATAACGCAGGAAAGAACATGTGAGCAAAAGGCCAGCAAAAGGCCAGGAACCGTAA
AAAGGCCGCGTTGCTGGCGTTTTTCCATAGGCTCCGCCCCCCTGACGAGCATCACAAAAATCGACGCTCA
AGTCAGAGGTGGCGAAACCCGACAGGACTATAAAGATACCAGGCGTTTCCCCCTGGAAGCTCCCTCGTGC
GCTCTCCTGTTCCGACCCTGCCGCTTACCGGATACCTGTCCGCCTTTCTCCCTTCGGGAAGCGTGGCGCT
TTCTCATAGCTCACGCTGTAGGTATCTCAGTTCGGTGTAGGTCGTTCGCTCCAAGCTGGGCTGTGTGCAC
GAACCCCCCGTTCAGCCCGACCGCTGCGCCTTATCCGGTAACTATCGTCTTGAGTCCAACCCGGTAAGAC
ACGACTTATCGCCACTGGCAGCAGCCACTGGTAACAGGATTAGCAGAGCGAGGTATGTAGGCGGTGCTAC
AGAGTTCTTGAAGTGGTGGCCTAACTACGGCTACACTAGAAGAACAGTATTTGGTATCTGCGCTCTGCTG
AAGCCAGTTACCTTCGGAAAAAGAGTTGGTAGCTCTTGATCCGGCAAACAAACCACCGCTGGTAGCGGTG
GTTTTTTTGTTTGCAAGCAGCAGATTACGCGCAGAAAAAAAGGATCTCAAGAAGATCCTTTGATCTTTTC
TACGGGGTCTGACGCTCAGTGGAACGAAAACTCACGTTAAGGGATTTTGGTCATGAGATTATCAAAAAGG
ATCTTCACCTAGATCCTTTTAAATTAAAAATGAAGTTTTAAATCAATCTAAAGTATATATGAGTAAACTT
GGTCTGACAGTTACCAATGCTTAATCAGTGAGGCACCTATCTCAGCGATCTGTCTATTTCGTTCATCCAT
AGTTGCCTGACTCCCCGTCGTGTAGATAACTACGATACGGGAGGGCTTACCATCTGGCCCCAGTGCTGCA
ATGATACCGCGAGACCCACGCTCACCGGCTCCAGATTTATCAGCAATAAACCAGCCAGCCGGAAGGGCCG
AGCGCAGAAGTGGTCCTGCAACTTTATCCGCCTCCATCCAGTCTATTAATTGTTGCCGGGAAGCTAGAGT
AAGTAGTTCGCCAGTTAATAGTTTGCGCAACGTTGTTGCCATTGCTACAGGCATCGTGGTGTCACGCTCG
TCGTTTGGTATGGCTTCATTCAGCTCCGGTTCCCAACGATCAAGGCGAGTTACATGATCCCCCATGTTGT
GCAAAAAAGCGGTTAGCTCCTTCGGTCCTCCGATCGTTGTCAGAAGTAAGTTGGCCGCAGTGTTATCACT
CATGGTTATGGCAGCACTGCATAATTCTCTTACTGTCATGCCATCCGTAAGATGCTTTTCTGTGACTGGT
GAGTACTCAACCAAGTCATTCTGAGAATAGTGTATGCGGCGACCGAGTTGCTCTTGCCCGGCGTCAATAC
GGGATAATACCGCGCCACATAGCAGAACTTTAAAAGTGCTCATCATTGGAAAACGTTCTTCGGGGCGAAA
ACTCTCAAGGATCTTACCGCTGTTGAGATCCAGTTCGATGTAACCCACTCGTGCACCCAACTGATCTTCA
GCATCTTTTACTTTCACCAGCGTTTCTGGGTGAGCAAAAACAGGAAGGCAAAATGCCGCAAAAAAGGGAA
TAAGGGCGACACGGAAATGTTGAATACTCATACTCTTCCTTTTTCAATATTATTGAAGCATTTATCAGGG
TTATTGTCTCATGAGCGGATACATATTTGAATGTATTTAGAAAAATAAACAAATAGGGGTTCCGCGCACA
TTTCCCCGAAAAGTGCCACCTGAC
