>Addgene plasmid #70697 | pLV-tetO-Cdx2 | addgene partial sequence | sequence record 129909 | LNCX 5'-AGCTCGTTTAGTGAACCGTCAGATC-3'
CATAGAAGACACCGGGACCGATCCAGCCTCCGCGGCCCCGAATTCCTCGAGATCCATTGTGGCCAGTGCG
GCCAGCTTGATGCCACCATGTACGTGAGCTACCTTCTGGACAAGGACGTGAGCATGTATCCTAGCTCCGT
GCGCCACTCCGGCGGCCTGAACCTGGCTCCGCAGAACTTTGTCAGTCCTCCGCAGTACCCGGACTACGGT
GGTTACCACGTGGCGGCCGCGGCGGCTGCTACGGCGAACTTGGACAGCGCTCAGTCCCCAGGGCCATCCT
GGCCCACCGCGTACGGCGCCCCTCTCCGCGAGGACTGGAATGGCTACGCACCCGGGGGCGCTGCGGCAGC
CAACGCGGTAGCCCACGGTCTCAATGGTGGCTCCCCGGCCGCCGCTATGGGCTACAGCAGCCCCGCCGAA
TACCACGCGCACCATCACCCGCATCATCACCCGCACCATCCGGCCGCCTCGCCGTCCTGCGCCTCCGGCT
TGCTGCAGACGCTCAACCTCGGCCCCCCGGGGCCCGCAGCCACCGCCGCCGCCGAACAGCTGTCCCCCAG
CGGCCAGCGGCGAAACCTGTGCGAGTGGATGCGGAAGCCCGCGCAGCAGTCCCTAGGAAGCCAAGTGAAA
ACCAGGACAAAAGACAAATACCGGGTGGTGTACACAGACCATCAGCGGCTGGAGCTGGAGAAGGAGTTTC
ACTTTAGTCGATACATCACCATCAGGAGGAAAAGTGAGCTGGCTGCCACACTTGGGCTCTCCGAGAGGCA
GGTTAA
