>Addgene plasmid #70697 | pLV-tetO-Cdx2 | addgene partial sequence | sequence record 129912 | WPRE-R 5'-CATAGCGTAAAAGGAGCAACA-3'
TTTTGTAATCCAGAGGTTGATTATCGATAAGCTTGATATCGAATTCCTCGAGATCCATTGTGGCCAGTGC
GGCCAATTCGATGTCACTGGGTGACAGTGGAGTTTAAAACCCCTCCAGCTGGCCCCAGAACCCCAGGGAC
AGAACCAGGCACTGAGCCTTGCAAGGAGGTCACAGGACTCAAGGGCTCGGGCACGCTCCGCAGGGCACCC
GGCTGAGGCTGGGAAGGTTGTGGCGGCGGCTGTGGAGGCTGTTGTTGCTGCTGCTGCTGTTGCTGCTGCT
GCTTCTTCTTGATTTTCCTCTCCTTGGCTCTGCGGTTCTGAAACCAAATTTTAACCTGCCTCTCGGAGAG
CCCAAGTGTGGCAGCCAGCTCACTTTTCCTCCTGATGGTGATGTATCGACTAAAGTGAAACTCCTTCTCC
AGCTCCAGCCGCTGATGGTCTGTGTACACCACCCGGTATTTGTCTTTTGTCCTGGTTTTCACTTGGCTTC
CTAGGGACTGCTGCGCGGGCTTCCGCATCCACTCGCACAGGTTTCGCCGCTGGCCGCTGGGGGACAGCTG
TTCGGCGGCGGCGGTGGCTGCGGGCCCCGGGGGGCCGAGGTTGAGCGTCTGCAGCAAGCCGGAGGCGCAG
GACGGCGAGGCGGCCGGATGGTGCGGGTGATGATGCGGGTGATGGTGCGCGTGGTATTCGGCGGGGCTGC
TGTAGCCCATAGCGGCGGCCGGGGAGCCACCATTGAGACCGTGG
